>Addgene plasmid #44700 | GK Rab6A p201 | addgene partial sequence | sequence record 63062 | pDONR201F 5'-TCGCGTTAACGCTAGCATGGATCTC-3'
TGATTTTATTTTGACTGATAGTGACCTGTTCGTTGCAACAAATTGATGAGCAATGCTTTTTTATAATGCC
AACTTTGTACAAAAAAGCAGGCTTCATGTCCACGGGCGGAGACTTCGGGAATCCGCTGAGGAAATTCAAG
CTGGTGTTCCTGGGGGAGCAAAGCGTTGGAAAGACATCTTTGATCACCAGATTCATGTATGACAGTTTTG
ACAACACCTATCAGGCAACAATTGGCATTGACTTTTTATCAAAAACTATGTACTTGGAGGATCGAACAGT
ACGATTGCAATTATGGGACACAGCAGGTCAAGAGCGGTTCAGGAGCTTGATTCCTAGCTACATTCGTGAC
TCCACTGTGGCAGTTGTTGTTTATGATATCACAAATGTTAACTCATTCCAGCAAACTACAAAGTGGATTG
ATGATGTCAGAACAGAAAGAGGAAGTGATGTTATCATCATGCTAGTAGGAAATAAAACAGATCTTGCTGA
CAAGAGGCAAGTGTCAATTGAGGAGGGAGAGAGGAAAGCCAAAGAGCTGAATGTTATGTTTATTGAAACT
AGTGCAAAAGCTGGATACAATGTAAAGCAGCTCTTTCGACGTGTAGCAGCAGCTTTGCCGGGAATGGAAA
GCACACAGGACAGAAGCAGAGAAGATATGATTGACATAAAACTGGAAAAGCCTCAGGAGCAACCAGTCAG
TGAAGGAGGCTGTTCCTGCTAAGACCCAGCTTTCTTGTACAAAGTTGGCATTATAAGAAAGCATTGCTTA
TCAATTTGTTGCAACGAACAGGTCACTATCAGTCAAAATAAAATCATTATTTGCCATCCAGCTGCAGCTC
TGGCCCGTG
