[The description below was written by a language model from this plasmid's Addgene catalogue record.]
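Description:
GK Rab6A p201 is a Gateway-system plasmid built on Invitrogen's pDONR 201 backbone (4470 bp without insert) and carrying the human RAB6A coding sequence, which the record ties to a RefSeq RAB6A mRNA entry. The insert was introduced by Gateway cloning. Although the vector type is catalogued as a donor vector, a pDONR 201 plasmid that has received an insert functions in practice as an entry clone: the BP recombination reaction normally swaps the donor vector's counter-selectable cassette for the gene of interest, leaving it flanked by attL sites. The plasmid is propagated in standard E. coli cloning strains under kanamycin selection. The record lists copy number as unknown, and no feature table is provided, so the origin of replication and exact att site layout are not documented here.

RAB6A encodes a small GTPase of the Rab family, generally associated with Golgi membrane trafficking and vesicle transport. As is typical of pDONR-derived clones, this construct is not an expression vector: the record names no promoter, tag, or reporter, and none would be expected in this backbone. The record also does not state whether the insert is wild type or mutant, or whether it retains a stop codon, which matters for compatibility with C-terminal fusions. Its evident use is as a shuttle source of the Rab6A open reading frame, which can be transferred by LR recombination into Gateway destination vectors chosen for a given host, promoter, or fusion tag, for example to study Rab6A localization or function in mammalian cells.
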