Addgene plasmid #44700: GK Rab6A p201
Depositing lab: Geri Kreitzer. Depositing organization: Cornell University.
Backbone
  Vector backbone: pDONR 201
  Backbone manufacturer: Invitrogen
  Backbone size w/o insert (bp): 4470
  Vector type: Gateway Donor vector
Growth in bacteria
  Bacterial resistance: Kanamycin, 50 μg/mL
  Growth temperature: 37°C
  Growth strain: DH5alpha
  Copy number: Unknown
Gene/Insert
  Gene/Insert name: Rab6A
  Species: H. sapiens (human)
  GenBank ID: NM_198896.1
  Entrez Gene: RAB6A (a.k.a. RAB6)
  Cloning method: Gateway Cloning
  Sequencing primers: 5′ pDONR201F
Terms and licenses: Academic/Nonprofit Terms; Industry Terms: Not Available to Industry
How to cite: GK Rab6A p201 was a gift from Geri Kreitzer (Addgene plasmid # 44700 ; http://n2t.net/addgene:44700 ; RRID:Addgene_44700)
